Addgene plasmid #105074: pMetYCgate
Purpose: (Empty Backbone) Yeast mating-based Split Ubiquitin Assay, bait vector for in vivo cloning
Depositing lab: Wolf Frommer. Depositing organization: Eberhard Karls Universitaet Tuebingen. Publication: K+ channel interactions detected by a genetic system optimized for systematic studies of membrane protein interactions. Obrdlik P, El-Bakkoury M, Hamacher T, Cappellaro C, Vilarino C, Fleischer C, Ellerbrok H, Kamuzinzi R, Ledent V, Blaudez D, Sanders D, Revuelta JL, Boles E, Andre B, Frommer WB. Proc Natl Acad Sci U S A. 2004 Aug 17;101(33):12242-7. Epub 2004 Aug 6. 10.1073/pnas.0404467101 PubMed 15299147.
Backbone
  Vector backbone: pMetYCgate
  Vector type: Yeast Expression
  Selectable markers: LEU2 ; G418
  Tag / fusion protein: Cub-PLV (C terminal on backbone)
Growth in bacteria
  Bacterial resistance: Ampicillin, 100 μg/mL
  Growth temperature: 37°C
  Growth strain: DH5alpha
  Copy number: High Copy
Gene/Insert
  Gene/Insert name: None
  Tag / fusion protein: Cub-PLV (C terminal on backbone)
Terms and licenses: Academic/Nonprofit Terms; Industry Terms: Not Available to Industry
How to cite: pMetYCgate was a gift from Wolf Frommer (Addgene plasmid # 105074 ; http://n2t.net/addgene:105074 ; RRID:Addgene_105074)
