[The description below was written by a language model from this plasmid's Addgene catalogue record and pLannotate feature annotations shown in this document.]
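Description:
pMetYCgate is an empty yeast expression backbone that serves as the bait vector for the mating-based split-ubiquitin assay, a system for detecting protein interactions, particularly among membrane proteins. It is an E. coli/yeast shuttle plasmid of about 10 kb. A high-copy ColE1/pUC-type origin and the β-lactamase gene (ampicillin resistance) support propagation in bacteria. In Saccharomyces cerevisiae, a CEN4/ARS1 element gives stable low-copy maintenance, and LEU2 under its own promoter provides auxotrophic selection. Several small annotations (RSF ori, lacI, lacZα, bom, RMD1 and bGH poly(A) fragments, plus T3/T7 promoters) look like backbone remnants rather than functional parts.

The expression cassette is driven by the methionine-repressible MET17 (MET25) promoter, so bait levels can be lowered by adding methionine to the medium. Downstream, attB1 and attB2 sequences flank a kanMX cassette (G418 resistance). This cassette occupies the cloning position and is replaced by the bait coding sequence. According to the record, inserts are introduced by in vivo cloning, presumably homologous recombination in yeast using the flanking attB sequences as homology. Immediately after attB2 lies the Cub-PLV module, which is fused to the C terminus of the bait. It consists of a ubiquitin fragment (Cub), two IgG-binding units of protein A, the LexA DNA-binding protein and the VP16 activation domain. An HSV TK poly(A) signal is annotated downstream of this module.

When a Nub-fused prey interacts with the bait, ubiquitin is reconstituted and ubiquitin-specific proteases release the PLV artificial transcription factor. PLV then enters the nucleus and activates LexA-driven reporter genes.
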