Features (pLannotate 1.2.2; 29 found; start..end, strand, type, name):
     48..181     +  rep_origin     RSF ori (fragment): Plasmids containing the RSF 1030 origin of replication can be propagated in E. coli cells that contain additional plasmids with compatible origins.
    183..275     +  CDS            lacI (fragment): lac repressor; lacI; The lac repressor binds to the lac operator to inhibit transcription in E. coli. This inhibition can be relieved by adding lactose or isopropyl-β-D-thiogalactopyranoside (IPTG).
    288..309     +  protein_bind   CAP binding site: CAP binding activates transcription in the presence of cAMP. E. coli catabolite activator protein
    324..354     +  promoter       lac promoter: promoter for the E. coli lac operon
    362..378     +  protein_bind   lac operator: The lac repressor binds to the lac operator to inhibit transcription in E. coli. This inhibition can be relieved by adding lactose or isopropyl-β-D-thiogalactopyranoside (IPTG). lac repressor encoded by lacI
    423..441     +  promoter       T3 promoter: promoter for bacteriophage T3 RNA polymerase
    491..841     +  promoter       MET17 promoter: S. cerevisiae MET17; expression is repressed by methionine; MET15; MET25
    842..866     +  protein_bind   attB1: mutant version of attB; recombination site for the Gateway® BP reaction BP Clonase™
    953..2309    +  gene           kanMX: yeast selectable marker conferring kanamycin resistance (Wach et al., 1994)
   2363..2387    -  protein_bind   attB2: mutant version of attB; recombination site for the Gateway® BP reaction BP Clonase™
   2418..2544    +  CDS            ubiquitin (fragment): Saccharomyces cerevisiae ubiquitin
   2599..2772    +  CDS            ProtA: IgG-binding unit of Staphylococcus aureus protein A
   2776..2946    +  CDS            ProtA: IgG-binding unit of Staphylococcus aureus protein A
   2965..3570    +  CDS            lexA: LEXA_ECOLI - Also known as exrA, spr, tsl, umuA. Experimental evidence at protein level: Swiss-Prot protein existence level 1. Represses a number of genes involved in the response to DNA damage (SOS response), including recA and lexA. Binds to the 16 bp palindromic sequence 5'-CTGTATATATATACAG-3'. In the presence of single- stranded DNA, RecA interacts with LexA causing an autocatalytic cleavage which disrupts the DNA-binding part of LexA, leading to derepression of the SOS regulon and eventually DNA repair. Implicated in hydroxy radical-mediated cell death induced by hydroxyurea treatment (Pu
   3589..3822    +  CDS            VP16 AD: transcriptional activation domain of herpes simplex virus protein VP16 (Triezenberg et al., 1988; Cousens et al., 1989); UL48
   4018..4066    +  polyA_signal   HSV TK poly(A) signal: herpes simplex virus thymidine kinase polyadenylation signal (Cole and Stacy, 1985)
   4157..4173    -  polyA_signal   bGH poly(A) signal (fragment): bovine growth hormone polyadenylation signal
   4339..4360    -  misc_feature   MCS (fragment): pBluescript multiple cloning site
   4369..4387    -  promoter       T7 promoter: promoter for bacteriophage T7 RNA polymerase
   4390..4547    +  CDS            lacZα (fragment): LacZα fragment of β-galactosidase; lacZ fragment
   4553..4604    -  misc_feature   bom (fragment): basis of mobility region from pBR322
   4609..4719    +  CDS            RMD1 (fragment): RMD1_YEAST - Experimental evidence at protein level: Swiss-Prot protein existence level 1. Required for sporulation where it is believed to have a role in meiotic nuclear division. From Saccharomyces cerevisiae (strain ATCC 204508 / S288c) (Baker's yeast).
   5167..6329    -  misc_feature   CEN/ARS: S. cerevisiae CEN4 centromere fused to the autonomously replicating sequence ARS1/ARS416
   6556..6574    -  promoter       tet promoter (fragment): E. coli promoter for tetracycline efflux protein gene
   6694..7785    -  CDS            LEU2: LEU3_YEAST - Experimental evidence at protein level: Swiss-Prot protein existence level 1. Catalyzes the oxidation of 3-carboxy-2-hydroxy-4- methylpentanoate (3-isopropylmalate) to 3-carboxy-4-methyl-2- oxopentanoate. The product decarboxylates to 4-methyl-2 oxopentanoate. From Saccharomyces cerevisiae (strain ATCC 204508 / S288c) (Baker's yeast).
   7786..8191    -  promoter       LEU2 promoter: S. cerevisiae LEU2
   8297..8401    +  promoter       AmpR promoter: bla
   8402..9262    +  CDS            AmpR: β-lactamase; bla; confers resistance to ampicillin, carbenicillin, and related antibiotics
   9433..10021   +  rep_origin     ori: high-copy-number ColE1/pMB1/pBR322/pUC origin of replication
>Addgene plasmid #105074 | pMetYCgate | addgene full sequence | sequence record 203089 | Addgene NGS Result
AACGCCAGCAACGCGGCCTTTTTACGGTTCCTGGCCTTTTGCTGGCCTTTTGCTCACATGTTCTTTCCTG
CGTTATCCCCTGATTCTGTGGATAACCGTATTACCGCCTTTGAGTGAGCTGATACCGCTCGCCGCAGCCG
AACGACCGAGCGCAGCGAGTCAGTGAGCGAGGAAGCGGAAGAGCGCCCAATACGCAAACCGCCTCTCCCC
GCGCGTTGGCCGATTCATTAATGCAGCTGGCACGACAGGTTTCCCGACTGGAAAGCGGGCAGTGAGCGCA
ACGCAATTAATGTGAGTTAGCTCACTCATTAGGCACCCCAGGCTTTACACTTTATGCTTCCGGCTCGTAT
GTTGTGTGGAATTGTGAGCGGATAACAATTTCACACAGGAAACAGCTATGACCATGATTACGCCAAGCTC
GAAATTAACCCTCACTAAAGGGAACAAAAGCTGGGTACCGGATGCAAGGGTTCGAATCCCTTAGCTCTCA
TTATTTTTTGCTTTTTCTCTTGAGGTCACATGATCGCAAAATGGCAAATGGCACGTGAAGCTGTCGATAT
TGGGGAACTGTGGTGGTTGGCAAATGACTAATTAAGTTAGTCAAGGCGCCATCCTCATGAAAACTGTGTA
ACATAATAACCGAAGTGTCGAAAAGGTGGCACCTTGTCCAATTGAACACGCTCGATGAAAAAAATAAGAT
ATATATAAGGTTAAGTAAAGCGTCTGTTAGAAAGGAAGTTTTTCCTTTTTCTTGCTCTCTTGTCTTTTCA
TCTACTATTTCCTTCGTGTAATACAGGGTCGTCAGATACATAGATACAATTCTATTACCCCCATCCATAC
AACAAGTTTGTACAAAAAAGCAGGCTCTCCAACCACCATGAATTCTATACGAAGTTATTAGGTCTAGAGA
TCTGTTTAGCTTGCCTCGTCCCCGCCGGGTCACCCGGCCAGCGACATGGAGGCCCAGAATACCCTCCTTG
ACAGTCTTGACGTGCGCAGCTCAGGGGCATGATGTGACTGTCGCCCGTACATTTAGCCCATACATCCCCA
TGTATAATCATTTGCATCCATACATTTTGATGGCCGCACGGCGCGAAGCAAAAATTACGGCTCCTCGCTG
CAGACCTGCGAGCAGGGAAACGCTCCCCTCACAGACGCGTTGAATTGTCCCCACGCCGCGCCCCTGTAGA
GAAATATAAAAGGTTAGGATTTGCCACTGAGGTTCTTCTTTCATATACTTCCTTTTAAAATCTTGCTAGG
ATACAGTTCTCACATCACATCCGAACATAAACAACCATGGGTAAGGAAAAGACTCACGTTTCGAGGCCGC
GATTAAATTCCAACATGGATGCTGATTTATATGGGTATAAATGGGCTCGCGATAATGTCGGGCAATCAGG
TGCGACAATCTATCGATTGTATGGGAAGCCCGATGCGCCAGAGTTGTTTCTGAAACATGGCAAAGGTAGC
GTTGCCAATGATGTTACAGATGAGATGGTCAGACTAAACTGGCTGACGGAATTTATGCCTCTTCCGACCA
TCAAGCATTTTATCCGTACTCCTGATGATGCATGGTTACTCACCACTGCGATCCCCGGCAAAACAGCATT
CCAGGTATTAGAAGAATATCCTGATTCAGGTGAAAATATTGTTGATGCGCTGGCAGTGTTCCTGCGCCGG
TTGCATTCGATTCCTGTTTGTAATTGTCCTTTTAACAGCGATCGCGTATTTCGTCTCGCTCAGGCGCAAT
CACGAATGAATAACGGTTTGGTTGATGCGAGTGATTTTGATGACGAGCGTAATGGCTGGCCTGTTGAACA
AGTCTGGAAAGAAATGCATAAGCTTTTGCCATTCTCACCGGATTCAGTCGTCACTCATGGTGATTTCTCA
CTTGATAACCTTATTTTTGACGAGGGGAAATTAATAGGTTGTATTGATGTTGGACGAGTCGGAATCGCAG
ACCGATACCAGGATCTTGCCATCCTATGGAACTGCCTCGGTGAGTTTTCTCCTTCATTACAGAAACGGCT
TTTTCAAAAATATGGTATTGATAATCCTGATATGAATAAATTGCAGTTTCATTTGATGCTCGATGAGTTT
TTCTAATCAGTACTGACAATAAAAAGATTCTTGTTTTCAAGAACTTGTCATTTGTATAGTTTTTTTATAT
TGTAGTTGTTCTATTTTAATCAAATGTTAGCGTGATTTATATTTTTTTTCGCCTCGACATCATCTGCCCA
GATGCGAAGTTAAGTGCGCAGAAAGTAATATCATGCGTCAATCGTATGTGAATGCTGGTCGCTATACTGC
TGTCGATTCGATACTAACGCCGCCATCCAGTGTCGAAAACGAGCTCCCGGGTACCCAGCTTTCTTGTACA
AAGTGGTTGGTGGTGGCGGATCCGGTGGAGGTGGATCAGGTATCCCTCCAGATCAACAAAGATTGATCTT
TGCCGGTAAGCAGCTAGAAGACGGTAGAACGCTGTCTGATTACAACATTCAGAAGGAGTCCACCTTACAT
CTTGTGCTAAGGCTAAGAGGTGGTATGCACAGATCAGCTTGCGGCCGCATGGCAGGCCTTGCGCAACACG
ATGAAGCCGTGGACAACAAATTCAACAAAGAACAACAAAACGCGTTCTATGAGATCTTACATTTACCTAA
CTTAAACGAAGAACAACGAAACGCCTTCATCCAAAGTTTAAAAGATGACCCAAGCCAAAGCGCTAACCTT
TTAGCAGAAGCTAAAAAGCTAAATGATGCTCAGGCGCCGAAAGTAGACAACAAATTCAACAAAGAACAAC
AAAACGCGTTCTATGAGATCTTACATTTACCTAACTTAAACGAAGAACAACGAAACGCCTTCATCCAAAG
TTTAAAAGATGACCCAAGCCAAAGCGCTAACCTTTTAGCAGAAGCTAAAAAGCTAAATGATGCTCAGGCG
CCGAAAGTAGACGCGAGCGGCCGCATGAAAGCGTTAACGGCCAGGCAACAAGAGGTGTTTGATCTCATCC
GTGATCACATCAGCCAGACAGGTATGCCGCCGACGCGTGCGGAAATCGCGCAGCGTTTGGGGTTCCGTTC
CCCAAACGCGGCTGAAGAACATCTGAAGGCGCTGGCACGCAAAGGCGTTATTGAAATTGTTTCCGGCGCA
TCACGCGGGATCCGTCTGTTGCAGGAAGAGGAAGAAGGGTTGCCGCTGGTAGGTCGTGTGGCTGCCGGTG
AACCACTTCTGGCGCAACAGCATATTGAAGGTCATTATCAGGTCGACCCTTCCTTATTCAAGCCGAATGC
TGATTTCCTGCTGCGCGTCAGCGGGATGTCGATGAAAGATATCGGCATTATGGATGGTGACTTGCTGGCA
GTGCATAAAACTCAGGATGTACGTAACGGTCAGGTCGTTGTCGCACGTATTGATGACGAGGTTACCGTTA
AGCGCCTGAAAAAACAGGGCAATAAAGTCGAACTGTTGCCAGAAAATAGCGAGTTTAAACCAATTGTCGT
AGATCTTCGTCAGCAGAGCTTCACCATTGAAGGGCTGGCGGTTGGGGTTATTCGCAACGGCGACTGGCTG
GAATTCCCGGGGATCTGGGCCCCCCCGACCGATGTCAGCCTGGGGGACGAGCTCCACTTAGACGGCGAGG
ACGTGGCGATGGCGCATGCCGACGCGCTAGACGATTTCGATCTGGACATGTTGGGGGACGGGGATTCCCC
GGGTCCGGGATTTACCCCCCACGACTCCGCCCCCTACGGCGCTCTGGATATGGCCGACTTCGAGTTTGAG
CAGATGTTTACCGATGCCCTTGGAATTGACGAGTACGGTGGGTAGGGGGCGCGACCGGACCCGCATCCCC
CGTCTGGGTTTTCCCCTCCCGTCCCCGGTTCGTATCCACAATAAACACGAGCACATACATTACAAAAACC
TGCGGTTGTCGTCTGATTATTTGGTGGATCCGGGGGAGATGGGGGAGGCTAACTGAAACACGGAAGGAGA
CAATACCGGAAGGAACCCGCGCTATGACGGCAATAAAAAGACAGAATAAAACGCACGGGTGTTGGGTCGT
TTGTTCATAAACGCGGGGTTCGGTCCCAGGGCTGGCACTCTGTCGATACCCCACCGAGACCCCATTGGGG
CCAATACGCCCGCGTTTCTTCCTTTTCCCCACCCCACCCCCCAAGTTCGGGTGAAGGCCCAGGGCTCGCA
GCCAACGTCGGGGCGGCAGGCCCTGCCATAGCCACTGGCCCCGTGGGTTAGGGACGGGGTCCCCCATGGG
GAATGGTTTATGGTTCGTGGGGGTTATTATTTTGGGCGTTGCGTGGGGTCAGGTCCACGACCCAAGCTGG
CCGCCACCGCGGTGGAGCTCCAATTCGCCCTATAGTGAGTCGTATTACAATTCACTGGCCGTCGTTTTAC
AACGTCGTGACTGGGAAAACCCTGGCGTTACCCAACTTAATCGCCTTGCAGCACATCCCCCTTTCGCCAG
CTGGCGTAATAGCGAAGAGGCCCGCACCGATCGCCCTTCCCAACAGTTGCGCAGCCTGAATGGCGAATGG
CGCCTGATGCGGTATTTTCTCCTTACGCATCTGTGCGGTATTTCACACCGCATAATCGCTGGGCCATTCT
CATGAAGAATATCTTGAATTTATTGTCATATTACTAGTTGGTGTGGAAGTCCTAATATCGGTGATCAATA
TAGTGGTTGACATGCTGGCTAGTCAACATTGAGCCTTTTGATCATGCAAATATATTACGGTATTTTACAA
TCAAATATCAAACTTAACTATTGACTTTATAACTTATTTAGGTGGTAACATTCTTATAAAAAAGAAAAAA
ATTACTGCAAAACAGTACTAGCTTTTAACTTGTATCCTAGGTTATCTATGCTGTCTCACCATAGAGAATA
TTACCTATTTCAGAATGTATGTCCATGATTCGCCGGGTAAATACATATAATACACAAATCTGGCTTAATA
AAGTCTATAATATATCTCATAAAGAAGTGCTAAATTGGCTAGTGCTATATATTTTTAAGAAAATTTCTTT
TGACTAAGTCCATATCGACTTTGTAAAAGTTCACATTAGCATACATATATTACACGAGCCAGAAATAGTA
ACTTTTGCCTAAATCACAAATTGCAAAATTTAATTGCTTGCAAAAGGTCACATGCTTATAATCAACTTTT
TTAAAAATTTAAAATACTTTTTTATTTTTTATTTTTAAACATAAATGAAATAATTTATTTATTGTTTATG
ATTACCGAAACATAAAACCTGCTCAAGAAAAAGAAACTGTTTTGTCCTTGGAAAAAAAGCACTACCTAGG
AGCGGCCAAAATGCCGAGGCTTTCATAGCTTAAACTCTTTACAGAAAATAGGCATTATAGATCAGTTCGA
GTTTTCTTATTCTTCCTTCCGGTTTTATCGTCACAGTTTTACAGTAAATAAGTATCACCTCTTAGAGTTC
GATGATAAGCTGTCAAACATGAGAATTAATTCCACATGTTAAAATAGTGAAGGAGCATGTTCGGCACACA
GTGGACCGAACGTGGGGTAAGTGCACTAGGGTCCGGTTAAACGGATCTCGCATTGATGAGGCAACGCTAA
TTATCAACATATAGATTGTTATCTATCTGCATGAACACGAAATCTTTACTTGACGACTTGAGGCTGATGG
TGTTTATGCAAAGAAACCACTGTGTTTAATATGTGTCACTGTTTGATATTACTGTCAGCGTAGAAGATAA
TAGTAAAAGCGGTTAATAAGTGTATTTGAGATAAGTGTGATAAAGTTTTTACAGCGAAAAGACGATAAAT
ACAAGAAAATGATTACGAGGATACGGAGAGAGGTATGTACATGTGTATTTATATACTAAGCTGCCGGCGG
TTGTTTGCAAGACCGAGAAAAGGCTAGCAAGAATCGGGTCATTGTAGCGTATGCGCCTGTGAACATTCTC
TTCAACAAGTTTGATTCCATTGCGGTGAAATGGTAAAAGTCAACCCCCTGCGATGTATATTTTCCTGTAC
AATCAATCAAAAAGCCAAATGATTTAGCATTATCTTTACATCTTGTTATTTTACAGATTTTATGTTTAGA
TCTTTTATGCTTGCTTTTCAAAAGGCTTGCAGGCAAGTGCACAAACAATACTTAAATAAATACTACTCAG
TAATAACCTATTTCTTAGCATTTTTGACGAAATTTGCTATTTTGTTAGAGTCTTTTACACCATTTGTCTC
CACACCTCCGCTTACATCAACACCAATAACGCCATTTAATCTAAGCGCATCACCAACATTTTCTGGCGTC
AGTCCACCAGCTAACATAAAATGTAAGCTCTCGGGGCTCTCTTGCCTTCCAACCCAGTCAGAAATCGAGT
TCCAATCCAAAAGTTCACCTGTCCCACCTGCTTCTGAATCAAACAAGGGAATAAACGAATGAGGTTTCTG
TGAAGCTGCACTGAGTAGTATGTTGCAGTCTTTTGGAAATACGAGTCTTTTAATAACTGGCAAACCGAGG
AACTCTTGGTATTCTTGCCACGACTCATCTCCATGCAGTTGGACGATCGATGATAAGCTGTCAAACATGA
GAATTAATTCTACCCTATGAACATATTCCATTTTGTAATTTCGTGTCGTTTCTATTATGAATTTCATTTA
TAAAGTTTATGTACAAATATCATAAAAAAAGAGAATCTTTTTAAGCAAGGATTTTCTTAACTTCTTCGGC
GACAGCATCACCGACTTCGGTGGTACTGTTGGAACCACCTAAATCACCAGTTCTGATACCTGCATCCAAA
ACCTTTTTAACTGCATCTTCAATGGCCTTACCTTCTTCAGGCAAGTTCAATGACAATTTCAACATCATTG
CAGCAGACAAGATAGTGGCGATAGGGTTGACCTTATTCTTTGGCAAATCTGGAGCAGAACCGTGGCATGG
TTCGTACAAACCAAATGCGGTGTTCTTGTCTGGCAAAGAGGCCAAGGACGCAGATGGCAACAAACCCAAG
GAACCTGGGATAACGGAGGCTTCATCGGAGATGATATCACCAAACATGTTGCTGGTGATTATAATACCAT
TTAGGTGGGTTGGGTTCTTAACTAGGATCATGGCGGCAGAATCAATCAATTGATGTTGAACCTTCAATGT
AGGAAATTCGTTCTTGATGGTTTCCTCCACAGTTTTTCTCCATAATCTTGAAGAGGCCAAAACATTAGCT
TTATCCAAGGACCAAATAGGCAATGGTGGCTCATGTTGTAGGGCCATGAAAGCGGCCATTCTTGTGATTC
TTTGCACTTCTGGAACGGTGTATTGTTCACTATCCCAAGCGACACCATCACCATCGTCTTCCTTTCTCTT
ACCAAAGTAAATACCTCCCACTAATTCTCTGACAACAACGAAGTCAGTACCTTTAGCAAATTGTGGCTTG
ATTGGAGATAAGTCTAAAAGAGAGTCGGATGCAAAGTTACATGGTCTTAAGTTGGCGTACAATTGAAGTT
CTTTACGGATTTTTAGTAAACCTTGTTCAGGTCTAACACTACCTGTACCCCATTTAGGACCACCCACAGC
ACCTAACAAAACGGCATCAGCCTTCTTGGAGGCTTCCAGCGCCTCATCTGGAAGTGGAACACCTGTAGCA
TCGATAGCAGCACCACCAATTAAATGATTTTCGAAATCGAACTTGACATTGGAACGAACATCAGAAATAG
CTTTAAGAACCTTAATGGCTTCGGCTGTGATTTCTTGACCAACGTGGTCACCTGGCAAAACGACGATCTT
CTTAGGGGCAGACATTAGAATGGTATATCCTTGAAATATATATATATATTGCTGAAATGTAAAAGGTAAG
AAAAGTTAGAAAGTAAGACGATTGCTAACCACCTATTGGAAAAAACAATAGGTCCTTAAATAATATTGTC
AACTTCAAGTATTGTGATGCAAGCATTTAGTCATGAACGCTTCTCTATTCTATATGAAAAGCCGGTTCCG
GCGCTCTCACCTTTCCTTTTTCTCCCAATTTTTCAGTTGAAAAAGGTATATGCGTCAGGCGACCTCTGAA
ATTAACAAAAAATTTCCAGTCATCGAATTTGATTCTGTGCGATAGCGCCCCTGTGTGTTCTCGTTATGTT
GAGGAAAAAAATAATGGTTGCTAAGAGATTCGAACTCTTGCATCTTACGATACCTGAGTATTCCCACAGT
TAATTCTTGAAGACGAAAGGGCCTCGTGATACGCCTATTTTTATAGGTTAATGTCATGATAATAATGGTT
TCTTAGACGTCAGGTGGCACTTTTCGGGGAAATGTGCGCGGAACCCCTATTTGTTTATTTTTCTAAATAC
ATTCAAATATGTATCCGCTCATGAGACAATAACCCTGATAAATGCTTCAATAATATTGAAAAAGGAAGAG
TATGAGTATTCAACATTTCCGTGTCGCCCTTATTCCCTTTTTTGCGGCATTTTGCCTTCCTGTTTTTGCT
CACCCAGAAACGCTGGTGAAAGTAAAAGATGCTGAAGATCAGTTGGGTGCACGAGTGGGTTACATCGAAC
TGGATCTCAACAGCGGTAAGATCCTTGAGAGTTTTCGCCCCGAAGAACGTTTTCCAATGATGAGCACTTT
TAAAGTTCTGCTATGTGGCGCGGTATTATCCCGTATTGACGCCGGGCAAGAGCAACTCGGTCGCCGCATA
CACTATTCTCAGAATGACTTGGTTGAGTACTCACCAGTCACAGAAAAGCATCTTACGGATGGCATGACAG
TAAGAGAATTATGCAGTGCTGCCATAACCATGAGTGATAACACTGCGGCCAACTTACTTCTGACAACGAT
CGGAGGACCGAAGGAGCTAACCGCTTTTTTGCACAACATGGGGGATCATGTAACTCGCCTTGATCGTTGG
GAACCGGAGCTGAATGAAGCCATACCAAACGACGAGCGTGACACCACGATGCCTGTAGCAATGGCAACAA
CGTTGCGCAAACTATTAACTGGCGAACTACTTACTCTAGCTTCCCGGCAACAATTAATAGACTGGATGGA
GGCGGATAAAGTTGCAGGACCACTTCTGCGCTCGGCCCTTCCGGCTGGCTGGTTTATTGCTGATAAATCT
GGAGCCGGTGAGCGTGGGTCTCGCGGTATCATTGCAGCACTGGGGCCAGATGGTAAGCCCTCCCGTATCG
TAGTTATCTACACGACGGGGAGTCAGGCAACTATGGATGAACGAAATAGACAGATCGCTGAGATAGGTGC
CTCACTGATTAAGCATTGGTAACTGTCAGACCAAGTTTACTCATATATACTTTAGATTGATTTAAAACTT
CATTTTTAATTTAAAAGGATCTAGGTGAAGATCCTTTTTGATAATCTCATGACCAAAATCCCTTAACGTG
AGTTTTCGTTCCACTGAGCGTCAGACCCCGTAGAAAAGATCAAAGGATCTTCTTGAGATCCTTTTTTTCT
GCGCGTAATCTGCTGCTTGCAAACAAAAAAACCACCGCTACCAGCGGTGGTTTGTTTGCCGGATCAAGAG
CTACCAACTCTTTTTCCGAAGGTAACTGGCTTCAGCAGAGCGCAGATACCAAATACTGTTCTTCTAGTGT
AGCCGTAGTTAGGCCACCACTTCAAGAACTCTGTAGCACCGCCTACATACCTCGCTCTGCTAATCCTGTT
ACCAGTGGCTGCTGCCAGTGGCGATAAGTCGTGTCTTACCGGGTTGGACTCAAGACGATAGTTACCGGAT
AAGGCGCAGCGGTCGGGCTGAACGGGGGGTTCGTGCACACAGCCCAGCTTGGAGCGAACGACCTACACCG
AACTGAGATACCTACAGCGTGAGCTATGAGAAAGCGCCACGCTTCCCGAAGGGAGAAAGGCGGACAGGTA
TCCGGTAAGCGGCAGGGTCGGAACAGGAGAGCGCACGAGGGAGCTTCCAGGGGGAAACGCCTGGTATCTT
TATAGTCCTGTCGGGTTTCGCCACCTCTGACTTGAGCGTCGATTTTTGTGATGCTCGTCAGGGGGGCGGA
GCCTATGGAAA
